>Addgene plasmid #111787 | pLU-CMV-Flag-hSesn2 T336A/F337A | addgene full sequence | sequence record 212692 | Addgene NGS Result
AAATTGGCTGTGGTATATAAAATTATTCATAATGATAGTAGGAGGCTTGGTAGGTTTAAGAATAGTTTTT
GCTGTACTTTCTATAGTGAATAGAGTTAGGCAGGGATATTCACCATTATCGTTTCAGACCCACCTCCCAA
CCCCGAGGGGACCCGACAGGCCCGAAGGAATAGAAGAAGAAGGTGGAGAGAGAGACAGAGACAGATCCAT
TCGATTAGTGAACGGATCTCGACGGTATCGGTTAACTTTTAAAAGAAAAGGGGGGATTGGGGGGTACAGT
GCAGGGGAAAGAATAGTAGACATAATAGCAACAGACATACAAACTAAAGAATTACAAAAACAAATTACAA
AATTCAAAATTTTATCGATAAGCTTGGGAGTTCCGCGTTACATAACTTACGGTAAATGGCCCGCCTGGCT
GACCGCCCAACGACCCCCGCCCATTGACGTCAATAATGACGTATGTTCCCATAGTAACGCCAATAGGGAC
TTTCCATTGACGTCAATGGGTGGAGTATTTACGGTAAACTGCCCACTTGGCAGTACATCAAGTGTATCAT
ATGCCAAGTACGCCCCCTATTGACGTCAATGACGGTAAATGGCCCGCCTGGCATTATGCCCAGTACATGA
CCTTATGGGACTTTCCTACTTGGCAGTACATCTACGTATTAGTCATCGCTATTACCATGGTGATGCGGTT
TTGGCAGTACATCAATGGGCGTGGATAGCGGTTTGACTCACGGGGATTTCCAAGTCTCCACCCCATTGAC
GTCAATGGGAGTTTGTTTTGGCACCAAAATCAACGGGACTTTCCAAAATGTCGTAACAACTCCGCCCCAT
TGACGCAAATGGGCGGTAGGCGTGTACGGTGGGAGGTCTATATAAGCAGAGCTCGTTTAGTGAACCGTCA
GATCGCCTGGAGACGCCATCCACGCTGTTTTGACCTCCATAGAAGACACCGACTCTAGCCACCATGGACT
ACAAAGACGATGACGACAAGTCTAGAATGATCGTGGCGGACTCCGAGTGCCGCGCAGAGCTCAAGGACTA
CCTGCGGTTCGCCCCGGGCGGCGTCGGCGACTCGGGCCCCGGAGAGGAGCAGAGGGAGAGCCGGGCTCGG
CGAGGCCCTCGAGGGCCCAGCGCCTTCATCCCCGTGGAGGAGGTCCTTCGGGAGGGGGCTGAGAGCCTCG
AGCAGCACCTGGGGCTGGAGGCACTGATGTCCTCTGGGCGAGTAGACAACCTGGCAGTGGTGATGGGCCT
GCACCCTGACTACTTTACCAGCTTCTGGCGCCTGCACTACCTGCTGCTGCACACGGATGGTCCCTTGGCC
AGCTCCTGGCGCCACTACATTGCCATCATGGCTGCCGCCCGCCATCAGTGTTCTTACCTGGTAGGCTCCC
ACATGGCCGAGTTTCTGCAGACTGGTGGTGACCCTGAGTGGCTGCTGGGCCTCCACCGGGCCCCCGAGAA
GCTGCGCAAACTCAGCGAGATCAACAAGTTGCTGGCGCATCGGCCATGGCTCATCACCAAGGAACACATC
CAGGCCTTGCTGAAGACCGGCGAGCACACTTGGTCCCTGGCCGAGCTCATTCAGGCTCTGGTCCTGCTCA
CCCACTGCCACTCGCTCTCCTCCTTCGTGTTTGGCTGTGGCATCCTCCCTGAGGGGGATGCAGATGGCAG
CCCTGCCCCCCAGGCACCTACACCCCCTAGTGAACAGAGCAGCCCCCCAAGCAGGGACCCGTTGAACAAC
TCTGGGGGCTTTGAGTCTGCCCGCGACGTGGAGGCGCTGATGGAGCGCATGCAGCAGCTGCAGGAGAGCC
TGCTGCGGGATGAGGGGACGTCCCAGGAGGAGATGGAGAGCCGCTTTGAGCTGGAGAAGTCAGAGAGCCT
GCTGGTGACCCCCTCAGCTGACATCCTGGAGCCCTCTCCACACCCAGACATGCTGTGCTTTGTGGAAGAC
CCTACTTTCGGATATGAGGACTTCACTCGGAGAGGGGCTCAGGCACCCCCTGCCGCCCGGGCCCAGGATT
ATACCTGGGAAGACCATGGCTACTCGCTGATCCAGCGGCTTTACCCTGAGGGTGGGCAGCTGCTGGATGA
GAAGTTCCAGGCAGCCTATAGCCTCACCTACAATACCATCGCCATGCACAGTGGTGTGGACACCTCCGTG
CTCCGCAGGGCCATCTGGAACTATATCCACTGCGTCTTTGGCATCAGATATGATGACTATGATTATGGGG
AGGTGAACCAGCTCCTGGAGCGGAACCTCAAGGTCTATATCAAGACAGTGGCCTGCTACCCAGAGAAGAC
CACCCGAAGAATGTACAACCTCTTCTGGAGGCACTTCCGCCACTCAGAGAAGGTCCACGTGAACTTGCTG
CTCCTGGAGGCGCGCATGCAAGCCGCTCTGCTGTACGCCCTCCGTGCCATCACCCGCTACATGACCTGAG
TCGACAATCAACCTCTGGATTACAAAATTTGTGAAAGATTGACTGGTATTCTTAACTATGTTGCTCCTTT
TACGCTATGTGGATACGCTGCTTTAATGCCTTTGTATCATGCTATTGCTTCCCGTATGGCTTTCATTTTC
TCCTCCTTGTATAAATCCTGGTTGCTGTCTCTTTATGAGGAGTTGTGGCCCGTTGTCAGGCAACGTGGCG
TGGTGTGCACTGTGTTTGCTGACGCAACCCCCACTGGTTGGGGCATTGCCACCACCTGTCAGCTCCTTTC
CGGGACTTTCGCTTTCCCCCTCCCTATTGCCACGGCGGAACTCATCGCCGCCTGCCTTGCCCGCTGCTGG
ACAGGGGCTCGGCTGTTGGGCACTGACAATTCCGTGGTGTTGTCGGGGAAGCTGACGTCCTTTCCATGGC
TGCTCGCCTGTGTTGCCACCTGGATTCTGCGCGGGACGTCCTTCTGCTACGTCCCTTCGGCCCTCAATCC
AGCGGACCTTCCTTCCCGCGGCCTGCTGCCGGCTCTGCGGCCTCTTCCGCGTCTTCGCCTTCGCCCTCAG
ACGAGTCGGATCTCCCTTTGGGCCGCCTCCCCGCCTGGAATTCGAGCTCGGTACCTTTAAGACCAATGAC
TTACAAGGCAGCTGTAGATCTTAGCCACTTTTTAAAAGAAAAGGGGGGACTGGAAGGGCTAATTCACTCC
CAACGAAGACAAGATCTGCTTTTTGCTTGTACTGGGTCTCTCTGGTTAGACCAGATCTGAGCCTGGGAGC
TCTCTGGCTAACTAGGGAACCCACTGCTTAAGCCTCAATAAAGCTTGCCTTGAGTGCTTCAAGTAGTGTG
TGCCCGTCTGTTGTGTGACTCTGGTAACTAGAGATCCCTCAGACCCTTTTAGTCAGTGTGGAAAATCTCT
AGCAGTAGTAGTTCATGTCATCTTATTATTCAGTATTTATAACTTGCAAAGAAATGAATATCAGAGAGTG
AGAGGAACTTGTTTATTGCAGCTTATAATGGTTACAAATAAAGCAATAGCATCACAAATTTCACAAATAA
AGCATTTTTTTCACTGCATTCTAGTTGTGGTTTGTCCAAACTCATCAATGTATCTTATCATGTCTGGCTC
TAGCTATCCCGCCCCTAACTCCGCCCATCCCGCCCCTAACTCCGCCCAGTTCCGCCCATTCTCCGCCCCA
TGGCTGACTAATTTTTTTTATTTATGCAGAGGCCGAGGCCGCCTCGGCCTCTGAGCTATTCCAGAAGTAG
TGAGGAGGCTTTTTTGGAGGCCTAGGCTTTTGCGGGCCCAAATTCGTAATCATGTCATAGCTGTTTCCTG
TGTGAAATTGTTATCCGCTCACAATTCCACACAACATACGAGCCGGAAGCATAAAGTGTAAAGCCTGGGG
TGCCTAATGAGTGAGCTAACTCACATTAATTGCGTTGCGCTCACTGCCCGCTTTCCAGTCGGGAAACCTG
TCGTGCCAGCTGCATTAATGAATCGGCCAACGCGCGGGGAGAGGCGGTTTGCGTATTGGGCGCTCTTCCG
CTTCCTCGCTCACTGACTCGCTGCGCTCGGTCGTTCGGCTGCGGCGAGCGGTATCAGCTCACTCAAAGGC
GGTAATACGGTTATCCACAGAATCAGGGGATAACGCAGGAAAGAACATGTGAGCAAAAGGCCAGCAAAAG
GCCAGGAACCGTAAAAAGGCCGCGTTGCTGGCGTTTTTCCATAGGCTCCGCCCCCCTGACGAGCATCACA
AAAATCGACGCTCAAGTCAGAGGTGGCGAAACCCGACAGGACTATAAAGATACCAGGCGTTTCCCCCTGG
AAGCTCCCTCGTGCGCTCTCCTGTTCCGACCCTGCCGCTTACCGGATACCTGTCCGCCTTTCTCCCTTCG
GGAAGCGTGGCGCTTTCTCATAGCTCACGCTGTAGGTATCTCAGTTCGGTGTAGGTCGTTCGCTCCAAGC
TGGGCTGTGTGCACGAACCCCCCGTTCAGCCCGACCGCTGCGCCTTATCCGGTAACTATCGTCTTGAGTC
CAACCCGGTAAGACACGACTTATCGCCACTGGCAGCAGCCACTGGTAACAGGATTAGCAGAGCGAGGTAT
GTAGGCGGTGCTACAGAGTTCTTGAAGTGGTGGCCTAACTACGGCTACACTAGAAGAACAGTATTTGGTA
TCTGCGCTCTGCTGAAGCCAGTTACCTTCGGAAAAAGAGTTGGTAGCTCTTGATCCGGCAAACAAACCAC
CGCTGGTAGCGGTGGTTTTTTTGTTTGCAAGCAGCAGATTACGCGCAGAAAAAAAGGATCTCAAGAAGAT
CCTTTGATCTTTTCTACGGGGTCTGACGCTCAGTGGAACGAAAACTCACGTTAAGGGATTTTGGTCATGA
GATTATCAAAAAGGATCTTCACCTAGATCCTTTTAAATTAAAAATGAAGTTTTAAATCAATCTAAAGTAT
ATATGAGTAAACTTGGTCTGACAGTTACCAATGCTTAATCAGTGAGGCACCTATCTCAGCGATCTGTCTA
TTTCGTTCATCCATAGTTGCCTGACTCCCCGTCGTGTAGATAACTACGATACGGGAGGGCTTACCATCTG
GCCCCAGTGCTGCAATGATACCGCGAGACCCACGCTCACCGGCTCCAGATTTATCAGCAATAAACCAGCC
AGCCGGAAGGGCCGAGCGCAGAAGTGGTCCTGCAACTTTATCCGCCTCCATCCAGTCTATTAATTGTTGC
CGGGAAGCTAGAGTAAGTAGTTCGCCAGTTAATAGTTTGCGCAACGTTGTTGCCATTGCTACAGGCATCG
TGGTGTCACGCTCGTCGTTTGGTATGGCTTCATTCAGCTCCGGTTCCCAACGATCAAGGCGAGTTACATG
ATCCCCCATGTTGTGCAAAAAAGCGGTTAGCTCCTTCGGTCCTCCGATCGTTGTCAGAAGTAAGTTGGCC
GCAGTGTTATCACTCATGGTTATGGCAGCACTGCATAATTCTCTTACTGTCATGCCATCCGTAAGATGCT
TTTCTGTGACTGGTGAGTACTCAACCAAGTCATTCTGAGAATAGTGTATGCGGCGACCGAGTTGCTCTTG
CCCGGCGTCAATACGGGATAATACCGCGCCACATAGCAGAACTTTAAAAGTGCTCATCATTGGAAAACGT
TCTTCGGGGCGAAAACTCTCAAGGATCTTACCGCTGTTGAGATCCAGTTCGATGTAACCCACTCGTGCAC
CCAACTGATCTTCAGCATCTTTTACTTTCACCAGCGTTTCTGGGTGAGCAAAAACAGGAAGGCAAAATGC
CGCAAAAAAGGGAATAAGGGCGACACGGAAATGTTGAATACTCATACTCTTCCTTTTTCAATATTATTGA
AGCATTTATCAGGGTTATTGTCTCATGAGCGGATACATATTTGAATGTATTTAGAAAAATAAACAAATAG
GGGTTCCGCGCACATTTCCCCGAAAAGTGCCACCTGACGTCTAAGAAACCATTATTATCATGACATTAAC
CTATAAAAATAGGCGTATCACGAGGCCCTTTCGTCTCGCGCGTTTCGGTGATGACGGTGAAAACCTCTGA
CACATGCAGCTCCCGGAGACGGTCACAGCTTGTCTGTAAGCGGATGCCGGGAGCAGACAAGCCCGTCAGG
GCGCGTCAGCGGGTGTTGGCGGGTGTCGGGGCTGGCTTAACTATGCGGCATCAGAGCAGATTGTACTGAG
AGTGCACCATATGCGGTGTGAAATACCGCACAGATGCGTAAGGAGAAAATACCGCATCAGGCGCCATTCG
CCATTCAGGCTGCGCAACTGTTGGGAAGGGCGATCGGTGCGGGCCTCTTCGCTATTACGCCAGCTGGCGA
AAGGGGGATGTGCTGCAAGGCGATTAAGTTGGGTAACGCCAGGGTTTTCCCAGTCACGACGTTGTAAAAC
GACGGCCAGTGCCAAGCTGACGCGTGTAGTCTTATGCAATACTCTTGTAGTCTTGCAACATGGTAACGAT
GAGTTAGCAACATGCCTTACAAGGAGAGAAAAAGCACCGTGCATGCCGATTGGTGGAAGTAAGGTGGTAC
GATCGTGCCTTATTAGGAAGGCAACAGACGGGTCTGACATGGATTGGACGAACCACTGAATTGCCGCATT
GCAGAGATATTGTATTTAAGTGCCTAGCTCGATACATAAACGGGTCTCTCTGGTTAGACCAGATCTGAGC
CTGGGAGCTCTCTGGCTAACTAGGGAACCCACTGCTTAAGCCTCAATAAAGCTTGCCTTGAGTGCTTCAA
GTAGTGTGTGCCCGTCTGTTGTGTGACTCTGGTAACTAGAGATCCCTCAGACCCTTTTAGTCAGTGTGGA
AAATCTCTAGCAGTGGCGCCCGAACAGGGACTTGAAAGCGAAAGGGAAACCAGAGGAGCTCTCTCGACGC
AGGACTCGGCTTGCTGAAGCGCGCACGGCAAGAGGCGAGGGGCGGCGACTGGTGAGTACGCCAAAAATTT
TGACTAGCGGAGGCTAGAAGGAGAGAGATGGGTGCGAGAGCGTCAGTATTAAGCGGGGGAGAATTAGATC
GCGATGGGAAAAAATTCGGTTAAGGCCAGGGGGAAAGAAAAAATATAAATTAAAACATATAGTATGGGCA
AGCAGGGAGCTAGAACGATTCGCAGTTAATCCTGGCCTGTTAGAAACATCAGAAGGCTGTAGACAAATAC
TGGGACAGCTACAACCATCCCTTCAGACAGGATCAGAAGAACTTAGATCATTATATAATACAGTAGCAAC
CCTCTATTGTGTGCATCAAAGGATAGAGATAAAAGACACCAAGGAAGCTTTAGACAAGATAGAGGAAGAG
CAAAACAAAAGTAAGACCACCGCACAGCAAGCGGCCGCTGATCTTCAGACCTGGAGGAGGAGATATGAGG
GACAATTGGAGAAGTGAATTATATAAATATAAAGTAGTAAAAATTGAACCATTAGGAGTAGCACCCACCA
AGGCAAAGAGAAGAGTGGTGCAGAGAGAAAAAAGAGCAGTGGGAATAGGAGCTTTGTTCCTTGGGTTCTT
GGGAGCAGCAGGAAGCACTATGGGCGCAGCGTCAATGACGCTGACGGTACAGGCCAGACAATTATTGTCT
GGTATAGTGCAGCAGCAGAACAATTTGCTGAGGGCTATTGAGGCGCAACAGCATCTGTTGCAACTCACAG
TCTGGGGCATCAAGCAGCTCCAGGCAAGAATCCTGGCTGTGGAAAGATACCTAAAGGATCAACAGCTCCT
GGGGATTTGGGGTTGCTCTGGAAAACTCATTTGCACCACTGCTGTGCCTTGGAATGCTAGTTGGAGTAAT
AAATCTCTGGAACAGATTTGGAATCACACGACCTGGATGGAGTGGGACAGAGAAATTAACAATTACACAA
GCTTAATACACTCCTTAATTGAAGAATCGCAAAACCAGCAAGAAAAGAATGAACAAGAATTATTGGAATT
AGATAAATGGGCAAGTTTGTGGAATTGGTTTAACATAAC
Features (pLannotate 1.2.2; 26 found; start..end, strand, type, name):
    128..228     +  CDS            Rev (fragment): human immunodeficiency virus 1 (HIV-1) Rev protein; rev; enhances nuclear export of unspliced and incompletely spliced viral mRNAs
    247..363     +  misc_feature   cPPT/CTS: central polypurine tract and central termination sequence of HIV-1
    386..689     +  enhancer       CMV enhancer: human cytomegalovirus immediate early enhancer
    690..893     +  promoter       CMV promoter: human cytomegalovirus (CMV) immediate early promoter
    976..996     +  CDS            3xFLAG (fragment): three tandem FLAG® epitope tags
   1007..2446    +  CDS            SESN2: SESN2_HUMAN - Also known as Hi95 From Homo sapiens (Human).
   2456..3044    +  misc_feature   WPRE: woodchuck hepatitis virus posttranscriptional regulatory element
   3061..3129    +  CDS            nef (fragment): NEF_HV1Z2 - Experimental evidence at protein level: Swiss-Prot protein existence level 1. Extracellular Nef protein targets CD4(+) T-lymphocytes for apoptosis by interacting with CXCR4 surface receptors. From Human immunodeficiency virus type 1 group M subtype D (isolate Z2/CDC-Z34) (HIV-1).
   3131..3364    +  LTR            3' LTR (ΔU3): self-inactivating 3' long terminal repeat (LTR) from HIV-1
   3436..3557    +  polyA_signal   SV40 poly(A) signal: SV40 polyadenylation signal
   3597..3732    +  rep_origin     SV40 ori: SV40 origin of replication
   3788..3804    -  protein_bind   lac operator: The lac repressor binds to the lac operator to inhibit transcription in E. coli. This inhibition can be relieved by adding lactose or isopropyl-β-D-thiogalactopyranoside (IPTG). lac repressor encoded by lacI
   3812..3842    -  promoter       lac promoter: promoter for the E. coli lac operon
   3857..3878    -  protein_bind   CAP binding site: CAP binding activates transcription in the presence of cAMP. E. coli catabolite activator protein
   3891..3983    -  CDS            lacI (fragment): lac repressor; lacI; The lac repressor binds to the lac operator to inhibit transcription in E. coli. This inhibition can be relieved by adding lactose or isopropyl-β-D-thiogalactopyranoside (IPTG).
   4166..4754    -  rep_origin     ori: high-copy-number ColE1/pMB1/pBR322/pUC origin of replication
   4925..5785    -  CDS            AmpR: β-lactamase; bla; confers resistance to ampicillin, carbenicillin, and related antibiotics
   5786..5890    -  promoter       AmpR promoter: bla
   5985..6020    +  CDS            rop (fragment): Rop protein, which maintains plasmids at low copy number; rop
   6122..6221    +  misc_feature   bom (fragment): basis of mobility region from pBR322
   6227..6381    -  CDS            lacZα (fragment): LacZα fragment of β-galactosidase; lacZ fragment
   6395..6621    +  promoter       RSV promoter: Rous sarcoma virus enhancer/promoter
   6622..6802    +  LTR            5' LTR (truncated): truncated 5' long terminal repeat (LTR) from HIV-1
   6849..6974    +  misc_feature   HIV-1 Ψ: packaging signal of human immunodeficiency virus type 1
   6958..7321    +  CDS            HIV-1 gag (fragment): gag protein from human immunodeficiency virus 1; gag
   7467..7700    +  misc_feature   RRE: The Rev response element (RRE) of HIV-1 allows for Rev-dependent mRNA export from the nucleus to the cytoplasm.
