[The description below was written by a language model from this plasmid's Addgene catalogue record and pLannotate feature annotations shown in this document.]
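Description:
pLU-CMV-Flag-hSesn2 T336A/F337A is a third-generation, self-inactivating HIV-1-based lentiviral transfer plasmid built on the pLU-CMV backbone. It can be used either for direct expression in transfected mammalian cells or for producing lentiviral particles. In bacteria it is maintained through a high-copy ColE1/pUC-type origin and selected with ampicillin via the β-lactamase gene. Small remnants of lac, rop and bom sequences in the backbone are cloning leftovers with no evident function. An SV40 poly(A) signal and SV40 origin lie just downstream of the viral cassette.

The viral genome is transcribed from a chimeric RSV promoter fused to a truncated 5' LTR, which makes genomic RNA production Tat-independent, as is typical of third-generation systems. This is followed by the Ψ packaging signal with a partial gag region, the Rev response element for Rev-dependent nuclear export, and the cPPT/CTS element that aids nuclear import of the reverse-transcribed genome. The internal expression unit uses the CMV immediate-early enhancer and promoter to drive human Sestrin2 (SESN2) carrying an N-terminal Flag epitope, annotated as a short match to the FLAG sequence. It is followed by WPRE to enhance transcript stability and expression, and by a ΔU3 3' LTR that inactivates the LTR promoter after integration. No mammalian selection marker or fluorescent reporter is annotated.

The insert carries the double alanine substitution T336A/F337A. The record does not state the functional consequence of this mutation. The associated study concerns separate Sestrin2 domains controlling ROS and mTOR signalling, so the construct presumably serves as a point-mutant comparator to wild-type Sestrin2 in such structure–function experiments.
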