Addgene plasmid #111787: pLU-CMV-Flag-hSesn2 T336A/F337A
Purpose: Mammalian expression or 3rd generation lentivirus generation of hSesn2
Depositing lab: Jun Hee Lee. Depositing organization: University of Michigan. Publication: Janus-faced Sestrin2 controls ROS and mTOR signalling through two separate functional domains. Kim H, An S, Ro SH, Teixeira F, Park GJ, Kim C, Cho CS, Kim JS, Jakob U, Lee JH, Cho US. Nat Commun. 2015 Nov 27;6:10025. doi: 10.1038/ncomms10025. PubMed 26612684.
Backbone
  Vector backbone: pLU-CMV
  Vector type: Mammalian Expression, Lentiviral
Growth in bacteria
  Bacterial resistance: Ampicillin, 100 μg/mL
  Growth temperature: 37°C
  Growth strain: NEB Stable
  Copy number: Unknown
Gene/Insert
  Gene/Insert name: hSesn2
  Species: H. sapiens (human)
  Mutation: T336A/F337A
  Entrez Gene: SESN2 (a.k.a. HI95, SES2, SEST2)
  Tag / fusion protein: Flag (N terminal on insert)
  Cloning method: Restriction Enzyme; 5′ cloning site unknown (unknown if destroyed); 3′ cloning site unknown (unknown if destroyed)
  Sequencing primers: 5′ CMV-F
Terms and licenses: Academic/Nonprofit Terms; Industry Terms: Not Available to Industry
How to cite: pLU-CMV-Flag-hSesn2 T336A/F337A was a gift from Jun Hee Lee (Addgene plasmid # 111787 ; http://n2t.net/addgene:111787 ; RRID:Addgene_111787)
