>Addgene plasmid #111787 | pLU-CMV-Flag-hSesn2 T336A/F337A | depositor partial sequence | sequence record 210006 | CMV
ATGGNCNTTAGCAGACTGTTAGTGAACCGTCAGATCGCCTGGAGACGCCATCCACGCTGTTTTGACCTCC
ATAGAAGACACCGACTCTAGCCACCATGGACTACAAAGACGATGACGACAAGTCTAGAATGATCGTGGCG
GACTCCGAGTGCCGCGCAGAGCTCAAGGACTACCTGCGGTTCGCCCCGGGCGGCGTCGGCGACTCGGGCC
CCGGAGAGGAGCAGAGGGAGAGCCGGGCTCGGCGAGGCCCTCGAGGGCCCAGCGCCTTCATCCCCGTGGA
GGAGGTCCTTCGGGAGGGGGCTGAGAGCCTCGAGCAGCACCTGGGGCTGGAGGCACTGATGTCCTCTGGG
CGAGTAGACAACCTGGCAGTGGTGATGGGCCTGCACCCTGACTACTTTACCAGCTTCTGGCGCCTGCACT
ACCTGCTGCTGCACACGGATGGTCCCTTGGCCAGCTCCTGGCGCCACTACATTGCCATCATGGCTGCCGC
CCGCCATCAGTGTTCTTACCTGGTAGGCTCCCACATGGCCGAGTTTCTGCAGACTGGTGGTGACCCTGAG
TGGCTGCTGGGCCTCCACCGGGCCCCCGAGAAGCTGCGCAAACTCAGCGAGATCAACAAGTTGCTGGCGC
ATCGGCCATGGCTCATCACCAAGGAACACATCCAGGCCTTGCTGAAGACCGGCGAGCACACTTGGTCCCT
GGCCGAGCTCATTCAGGCTCTGGTCCTGCTCACCCACTGCCACTCGCTCTCCTCCTTCGTGTTTGGCTGT
GGCATCCTCCCTGAGGGGGATGCAGATGGCAGCCCTGCCCCCCAGGCACCTACACCCCCTAGTGAACAGA
GCAGCCCCCCAAGCAGGGACCCGTTGAACAACTCTGGGGGCTTTTGAGTCTGCCCGCGACGTGGAGGCGC
TGATGGAGCGCATGCAGCANC
