>Addgene plasmid #111787 | pLU-CMV-Flag-hSesn2 T336A/F337A | depositor partial sequence | sequence record 210007 | 3' hSesn2
NCCNGGAGGCGTNNGCAGAGCGGCTNCATGCGCGCCTCCAGGAGCAGCAAGTTCACGTGGACCTTCTCTG
AGTGGCGGAAGTGCCTCCAGAAGAGGTTGTACATTCTTCGGGTGGTCTTCTCTGGGTAGCAGGCCACTGT
CTTGATATAGACCTTGAGGTTCCGCTCCAGGAGCTGGTTCACCTCCCCATAATCATAGTCATCATATCTG
ATGCCAAAGACGCAGTGGATATAGTTCCAGATGGCCCTGCGGAGCACGGAGGTGTCCACACCACTGTGCA
TGGCGATGGTATTGTAGGTGAGGCTATAGGCTGCCTGGAACTTCTCATCCAGCAGCTGCCCACCCTCAGG
GTAAAGCCGCTGGATCAGCGAGTAGCCATGGTCTTCCCAGGTATAATCCTGGGCCCGGGCGGCAGGGGGT
GCCTGAGCCCCTCTCCGAGTGAAGTCCTCATATCCGAAAGTAGGGTCTTCCACAAAGCACAGCATGTCTG
GGTGTGGAGAGGGCTCCAGGATGTCAGCTGAGGGGGTCACCAGCAGGCTCTCTGACTTCTCCAGCTCAAA
GCGGCTCTCCATCTCCTCCTGGGACGTCCCCTCATCCCGCAGCAGGCTCTCCTGCAGCTGCTGCATGCGC
TCCATCAGCGCCTCCACGTCGCGGGCAGACTCAAAGCCCCCAGAGTTGTTCAACGGGTCCCTGCTTGGGG
GGCTGCTCTGTTCACTAGGGGGTGTAGGTGCCTGGGGGGCAGGGCTGCCATCTGCATCCCCCTCAGGGAG
GATGCCACAGCCAAACACGAAGGAGGAGAGCGAGTGGCAGTGGGTGAGCAGGACCAGAGCCTGAATGAGC
TCGGCCAGGGACCAAGTGTGCTCGCCGGTCTTCAGCAAGGCCTGGATGTGTTCCTTGGTGATGAGCCATG
GCCGATGCGCCAGCAACTNGT
